Addgene plasmid #240010: pSIN4-DDX6-CT
Purpose: Expresses human DDX6-CT fused to 3X Flag in mammalian cells
Depositing lab: Rui Su. Depositing organization: Beckman Research Institute of the City of Hope. Publication: DDX6 undergoes phase separation to modulate metabolic plasticity and chemoresistance. Bi H, Li W, Ren L, Zhang H, Dong L, Chan A, Wang X, Yang L, Zhang X, Xue M, Qin H, Wu X, Hoeve-Scott JT, Zhang B, Li L, Wunderlich M, Mulloy JC, Rosen ST, Chen J, Li X, Chen CW, Su R. Nat Commun. 2025 Dec 2;17(1):260. doi: 10.1038/s41467-025-66966-4. PubMed 41330929.
Backbone
  Vector backbone: pSIN4
  Vector type: Lentiviral
Growth in bacteria
  Bacterial resistance: Ampicillin, 100 μg/mL
  Growth temperature: 37°C
  Growth strain: NEB Stable
  Copy number: High Copy
Gene/Insert
  Gene/Insert name: DDX6-CT (303-483)
  Species: H. sapiens (human)
  Tag / fusion protein: 3X Flag (N terminal on insert)
  Cloning method: Unknown
Terms and licenses: Academic/Nonprofit Terms; Industry Terms: Not Available to Industry
How to cite: pSIN4-DDX6-CT was a gift from Rui Su (Addgene plasmid # 240010 ; http://n2t.net/addgene:240010 ; RRID:Addgene_240010)
