[The description below was written by a language model from this plasmid's Addgene catalogue record and pLannotate feature annotations shown in this document.]
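Description:
pSIN4-DDX6-CT is a self-inactivating HIV-1-based lentiviral transfer plasmid on the pSIN4 backbone, built to express a C-terminal portion of the human RNA helicase DDX6 in mammalian cells. It is propagated in bacteria through a high-copy ColE1/pUC-type origin and selected with ampicillin via the β-lactamase gene. The viral portion contains a truncated 5' LTR, the Ψ packaging signal with an adjoining gag fragment, the Rev response element for Rev-dependent nuclear export of the genomic RNA, the cPPT/CTS element that aids nuclear import of the reverse-transcribed genome, and a ΔU3 3' LTR. The ΔU3 deletion removes LTR promoter activity after integration, so expression in transduced cells depends on the internal promoter. A bGH polyadenylation signal lies downstream of the 3' LTR. Short nef, Rev, SV40 small t and SV40 promoter fragments are also annotated; they appear to be residual backbone sequence.

The payload is a bicistronic cassette driven by the strong constitutive human EF-1α promoter. The first cistron encodes DDX6-CT, catalogued as residues 303–483, with an N-terminal 3X FLAG tag for detection or immunoprecipitation. An EMCV IRES follows and drives translation of puromycin N-acetyltransferase from the same transcript, which allows puromycin selection of transduced cells. The automated annotation marks only a single partial FLAG match. Its DDX6 match spans 918 nt, which is longer than the roughly 540 nt needed for 181 residues, so the exact insert boundaries should be checked against the sequence. The associated publication concerns DDX6 phase separation in metabolic plasticity and chemoresistance, so this truncation was probably used for domain mapping, although the record does not state that explicitly.
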