Features (pLannotate 1.2.2; 20 found; start..end, strand, type, name):
    377..634     +  LTR            5' LTR (truncated): truncated 5' long terminal repeat (LTR) from HIV-1
    681..806     +  misc_feature   HIV-1 Ψ: packaging signal of human immunodeficiency virus type 1
    790..1153    +  CDS            HIV-1 gag (fragment): gag protein from human immunodeficiency virus 1; gag
   1299..1532    +  misc_feature   RRE: The Rev response element (RRE) of HIV-1 allows for Rev-dependent mRNA export from the nucleus to the cytoplasm.
   1909..2009    +  CDS            Rev (fragment): human immunodeficiency virus 1 (HIV-1) Rev protein; rev; enhances nuclear export of unspliced and incompletely spliced viral mRNAs
   2048..2165    +  misc_feature   cPPT/CTS: central polypurine tract and central termination sequence of HIV-1
   2221..2287    +  CDS            small t antigen (fragment): SV40 (simian virus 40) small t antigen
   2294..3472    +  promoter       EF-1α promoter: strong constitutive promoter for human elongation factor EF-1α
   3534..3554    +  CDS            FLAG (fragment): FLAG® epitope tag, followed by an enterokinase cleavage site
   3555..4472    +  CDS            DDX6 (fragment): DDX6_HUMAN - Also known as HLR2, RCK. Experimental evidence at protein level: Swiss-Prot protein existence level 1. Essential for the formation of P-bodies, cytosolic membrane- less ribonucleoprotein granules involved in RNA metabolism through the coordinated storage of mRNAs encoding regulatory functions (PubMed:25995375, PubMed:27342281, PubMed:31422817). Plays a role in P- bodies to coordinate the storage of translationally inactive mRNAs in the cytoplasm and prevent their degradation (PubMed:27342281). In the process of mRNA degradation, plays a role in mRNA decapping (PubMed:16364915). Bl
   4641..5103    +  misc_feature   IRES: internal ribosome entry site (IRES) of the encephalomyocarditis virus (EMCV)
   5136..5735    +  CDS            PuroR: puromycin N-acetyltransferase; pac from Streptomyces alboniger; confers resistance to puromycin
   5742..5936    +  CDS            nef (fragment): NEF_HV1Z2 - Experimental evidence at protein level: Swiss-Prot protein existence level 1. Extracellular Nef protein targets CD4(+) T-lymphocytes for apoptosis by interacting with CXCR4 surface receptors. From Human immunodeficiency virus type 1 group M subtype D (isolate Z2/CDC-Z34) (HIV-1).
   5938..6171    +  LTR            3' LTR (ΔU3): self-inactivating 3' long terminal repeat (LTR) from HIV-1
   6328..6552    +  polyA_signal   bGH poly(A) signal: bovine growth hormone polyadenylation signal
   6556..6577    +  promoter       SV40 promoter (fragment): SV40 enhancer and early promoter
   6648..6752    +  promoter       AmpR promoter: bla
   6753..7613    +  CDS            AmpR: β-lactamase; bla; confers resistance to ampicillin, carbenicillin, and related antibiotics
   7784..8372    +  rep_origin     ori: high-copy-number ColE1/pMB1/pBR322/pUC origin of replication
   8530..329     +  CDS            nef (fragment) (across the origin): NEF_HV1BR - Experimental evidence at protein level: Swiss-Prot protein existence level 1. Extracellular Nef protein targets CD4(+) T-lymphocytes for apoptosis by interacting with CXCR4 surface receptors (PubMed:14990729). From Human immunodeficiency virus type 1 group M subtype B (isolate BRU/LAI) (HIV-1).
>Addgene plasmid #240010 | pSIN4-DDX6-CT | addgene full sequence | sequence record 479086 | Addgene NGS Result
TGGAAGGGCTAATTCACTCCCAAAGAAGACAAGATATCCTTGATCTGTGGATCTACCACACACAAGGCTA
CTTCCCTGATTAGCAGAACTACACACCAGGGCCAGGGGTCAGATATCCACTGACCTTTGGATGGTGCTAC
AAGCTAGTACCAGTTGAGCCAGATAAGGTAGAAGAGGCCAATAAAGGAGAGAACACCAGCTTGTTACACC
CTGTGAGCCTGCATGGGATGGATGACCCGGAGAGAGAAGTGTTAGAGTGGAGGTTTGACAGCCGCCTAGC
ATTTCATCACGTGGCCCGAGAGCTGCATCCGGAGTACTTCAAGAACTGCTGATATCGAGCTTGCTACAAG
GGACTTTCCGCTGGGGACTTTCCAGGGAGGCGTGGCCTGGGCGGGACTGGGGAGTGGCGAGCCCTCAGAT
CCTGCATATAAGCAGCTGCTTTTTGCCTGTACTGGGTCTCTCTGGTTAGACCAGATCTGAGCCTGGGAGC
TCTCTGGCTAACTAGGGAACCCACTGCTTAAGCCTCAATAAAGCTTGCCTTGAGTGCTTCAAGTAGTGTG
TGCCCGTCTGTTGTGTGACTCTGGTAACTAGAGATCCCTCAGACCCTTTTAGTCAGTGTGGAAAATCTCT
AGCAGTGGCGCCCGAACAGGGACTTGAAAGCGAAAGGGAAACCAGAGGAGCTCTCTCGACGCAGGACTCG
GCTTGCTGAAGCGCGCACGGCAAGAGGCGAGGGGCGGCGACTGGTGAGTACGCCAAAAATTTTGACTAGC
GGAGGCTAGAAGGAGAGAGATGGGTGCGAGAGCGTCAGTATTAAGCGGGGGAGAATTAGATCGCGATGGG
AAAAAATTCGGTTAAGGCCAGGGGGAAAGAAAAAATATAAATTAAAACATATAGTATGGGCAAGCAGGGA
GCTAGAACGATTCGCAGTTAATCCTGGCCTGTTAGAAACATCAGAAGGCTGTAGACAAATACTGGGACAG
CTACAACCATCCCTTCAGACAGGATCAGAAGAACTTAGATCATTATATAATACAGTAGCAACCCTCTATT
GTGTGCATCAAAGGATAGAGATAAAAGACACCAAGGAAGCTTTAGACAAGATAGAGGAAGAGCAAAACAA
AAGTAAGACCACCGCACAGCAAGCGGCCGCTGATCTTCAGACCTGGAGGAGGAGATATGAGGGACAATTG
GAGAAGTGAATTATATAAATATAAAGTAGTAAAAATTGAACCATTAGGAGTAGCACCCACCAAGGCAAAG
AGAAGAGTGGTGCAGAGAGAAAAAAGAGCAGTGGGAATAGGAGCTTTGTTCCTTGGGTTCTTGGGAGCAG
CAGGAAGCACTATGGGCGCAGCGTCAATGACGCTGACGGTACAGGCCAGACAATTATTGTCTGGTATAGT
GCAGCAGCAGAACAATTTGCTGAGGGCTATTGAGGCGCAACAGCATCTGTTGCAACTCACAGTCTGGGGC
ATCAAGCAGCTCCAGGCAAGAATCCTGGCTGTGGAAAGATACCTAAAGGATCAACAGCTCCTGGGGATTT
GGGGTTGCTCTGGAAAACTCATTTGCACCACTGCTGTGCCTTGGAATGCTAGTTGGAGTAATAAATCTCT
GGAACAGATTTGGAATCACACGACCTGGATGGAGTGGGACAGAGAAATTAACAATTACACAAGCTTAATA
CACTCCTTAATTGAAGAATCGCAAAACCAGCAAGAAAAGAATGAACAAGAATTATTGGAATTAGATAAAT
GGGCAAGTTTGTGGAATTGGTTTAACATAACAAATTGGCTGTGGTATATAAAATTATTCATAATGATAGT
AGGAGGCTTGGTAGGTTTAAGAATAGTTTTTGCTGTACTTTCTATAGTGAATAGAGTTAGGCAGGGATAT
TCACCATTATCGTTTCAGACCCACCTCCCAACCCCGAGGGGACCCGACAGGCCCGAAGGAATAGAAGAAG
AAGGTGGAGAGAGAGACAGAGACAGATCCATTCGATTAGTGAACGGATCTCGACGGTATCGCCACAAATG
GCAGTATTCATCCACAATTTTAAAAGAAAGGGGGGGATTGGGGGGTACAGTGCAGGGGAAAGAATAGTAG
ACATAATAGCAACAGACATACAAACTAAAGAATTACAAAAACAAATTACAAAAATTCAAAATTTTCGGGT
TTATTACAGGGACAGCAGAGATCCACTTTGGATCGATAAGCTTTGCAAAGATGGATAAAGTTTTAAACAG
AGAGGAATCTTTGCAGCTAATGGACCTTCTAGGTCTTGAAAGGAGTGGGAATTGGCTCCGGTGCCCGTCA
GTGGGCAGAGCGCACATCGCCCACAGTCCCCGAGAAGTTGGGGGGAGGGGTCGGCAATTGAACCGGTGCC
TAGAGAAGGTGGCGCGGGGTAAACTGGGAAAGTGATGTCGTGTACTGGCTCCGCCTTTTTCCCGAGGGTG
GGGGAGAACCGTATATAAGTGCAGTAGTCGCCGTGAACGTTCTTTTTCGCAACGGGTTTGCCGCCAGAAC
ACAGGTAAGTGCCGTGTGTGGTTCCCGCGGGCCTGGCCTCTTTACGGGTTATGGCCCTTGCGTGCCTTGA
ATTACTTCCACCTGGCTGCAGTACGTGATTCTTGATCCCGAGCTTCGGGTTGGAAGTGGGTGGGAGAGTT
CGAGGCCTTGCGCTTAAGGAGCCCCTTCGCCTCGTGCTTGAGTTGAGGCCTGGCCTGGGCGCTGGGGCCG
CCGCGTGCGAATCTGGTGGCACCTTCGCGCCTGTCTCGCTGCTTTCGATAAGTCTCTAGCCATTTAAAAT
TTTTGATGACCTGCTGCGACGCTTTTTTTCTGGCAAGATAGTCTTGTAAATGCGGGCCAAGATCTGCACA
CTGGTATTTCGGTTTTTGGGGCCGCGGGCGGCGACGGGGCCCGTGCGTCCCAGCGCACATGTTCGGCGAG
GCGGGGCCTGCGAGCGCGGCCACCGAGAATCGGACGGGGGTAGTCTCAAGCTGGCCGGCCTGCTCTGGTG
CCTGGCCTCGCGCCGCCGTGTATCGCCCCGCCCTGGGCGGCAAGGCTGGCCCGGTCGGCACCAGTTGCGT
GAGCGGAAAGATGGCCGCTTCCCGGCCCTGCTGCAGGGAGCTCAAAATGGAGGACGCGGCGCTCGGGAGA
GCGGGCGGGTGAGTCACCCACACAAAGGAAAAGGGCCTTTCCGTCCTCAGCCGTCGCTTCATGTGACTCC
ACGGAGTACCGGGCGCCGTCCAGGCACCTCGATTAGTTCTCGAGCTTTTGGAGTACGTCGTCTTTAGGTT
GGGGGGAGGGGTTTTATGCGATGGAGTTTCCCCACACTGAGTGGGTGGAGACTGAAGTTAGGCCAGCTTG
GCACTTGATGTAATTCTCCTTGGAATTTGCCCTTTTTGAGTTTGGATCTTGGTTCATTCTCAAGCCTCAG
ACAGTGGTTCAAAGTTTTTTTCTTCCATTTCAGGTGTCGTGAGGAATTCGCCACCATGGACTACAAGGAC
CACGACGGTGACTACAAGGACCACGACATCGACTACAAGGACGACGACGACAAGAGCACGGCCAGAACAG
AGAACCCTGTTATAATGGGTCTGTCCAGTCAAAATGGTCAGCTGAGAGGCCCTGTGAAACCCACTGGTGG
CCCTGGAGGAGGGGGCACACAGACACAGCAACAGATGAACCAGCTGAAAAACACCAACACAATCAATAAT
GGCACTCAGCAGCAAGCACAGAGTATGACCACCACTATTAAACCTGGTGATGACTGGAAAAAGACTTTAA
AACTCCCTCCAAAGGATCTAAGAATCAAAACTTCGGATGTGACCTCCACAAAAGGAAATGAGTTTGAAGA
TTACTGTTTGAAACGGGAGTTACTGATGGGAATTTTTGAAATGGGCTGGGAAAAGCCATCTCCTATTCAG
GAGGAGAGCATTCCCATTGCTTTATCTGGTAGGGATATCTTAGCTAGAGCAAAAAATGGAACAGGCAAGA
GCGGTGCCTACCTCATTCCCTTACTTGAACGGCTAGACTTAAAAAAAGATAACATCCAAGCAATGGTGAT
TGTTCCCACTAGAGAACTTGCTCTACAGGTCAGTCAAATTTGCATCCAGGTCAGCAAACACATGGGAGGG
GCCAAAGTGATGGCAACCACAGGAGGAACCAATTTACGAGATGACATAATGAGGCTTGATGATACAGTGC
ACGTGGTGATTGCTACCCCTGGGAGAATCCTGGATCTTATTAAGAAAGGAGTAGCAAAGGTTGATCATGT
CCAGATGATAGTATTGGATGAGGCAGATAAGTTGCTGTCACAGGATTTTGTGCAGATAATGGAGGATATT
ATTCTCACGCTACCTAAAAACAGGCAGATTTTACTATATTCCGCTACTTTCCCTCTTAGTGTACAGAAGT
TCATGAATTCCCATTTGCAGAAACCCTATGAGATTAACCTGATGGAGGAATAAACGCGTAAACTAGTTCG
AAGGATCCGCATGCATCTAGGGCGGCCAATTCCGCCCCTCTCCCCCCCCCCCCTCTCCCTCCCCCCCCCC
TAACGTTACTGGCCGAAGCCGCTTGGAATAAGGCCGGTGTGCGTTTGTCTATATGTTATTTTCCACCATA
TTGCCGTCTTTTGGCAATGTGAGGGCCCGGAAACCTGGCCCTGTCTTCTTGACGAGCATTCCTAGGGGTC
TTTCCCCTCTCGCCAAAGGAATGCAAGGTCTGTTGAATGTCGTGAAGGAAGCAGTTCCTCTGGAAGCTTC
TTGAAGACAAACAACGTCTGTAGCGACCCTTTGCAGGCAGCGGAACCCCCCACCTGGCGACAGGTGCCTC
TGCGGCCAAAAGCCACGTGTATAAGATACACCTGCAAAGGCGGCACAACCCCAGTGCCACGTTGTGAGTT
GGATAGTTGTGGAAAGAGTCAAATGGCTCTCCTCAAGCGTATTCAACAAGGGGCTGAAGGATGCCCAGAA
GGTACCCCATTGTATGGGATCTGATCTGGGGCCTCGGTGCACATGCTTTACATGTGTTTAGTCGAGGTTA
AAAAAACGTCTAGGCCCCCCGAACCACGGGGACGTGGTTTTCCTTTGAAAAACACGATGATAAGCTTGCC
ACAACCCACAAGGAGACGACCTTCCATGACCGAGTACAAGCCCACGGTGCGCCTCGCCACCCGCGACGAC
GTCCCCCGGGCCGTACGCACCCTCGCCGCCGCGTTCGCCGACTACCCCGCCACGCGCCACACCGTCGACC
CGGACCGCCACATCGAGCGGGTCACCGAGCTGCAAGAACTCTTCCTCACGCGCGTCGGGCTCGACATCGG
CAAGGTGTGGGTCGCGGACGACGGCGCCGCGGTGGCGGTCTGGACCACGCCGGAGAGCGTCGAAGCGGGG
GCGGTGTTCGCCGAGATCGGCCCGCGCATGGCCGAGTTGAGCGGTTCCCGGCTGGCCGCGCAGCAACAGA
TGGAAGGCCTCCTGGCGCCGCACCGGCCCAAGGAGCCCGCGTGGTTCCTGGCCACCGTCGGCGTCTCGCC
CGACCACCAGGGCAAGGGTCTGGGCAGCGCCGTCGTGCTCCCCGGAGTGGAGGCGGCCGAGCGCGCCGGG
GTGCCCGCCTTCCTGGAGACCTCCGCGCCCCGCAACCTCCCCTTCTACGAGCGGCTCGGCTTCACCGTCA
CCGCCGACGTCGAGGTGCCCGAAGGACCGCGCACCTGGTGCATGACCCGCAAGCCCGGTGCCTGATAATA
GGCGGCCGCTCGAGACCTAGAAAAACATGGAGCAATCACAAGTAGCAATACAGCAGCTACCAATGCTGAT
TGTGCCTGGCTAGAAGCACAAGAGGAGGAGGAGGTGGGTTTTCCAGTCACACCTCAGGTACCTTTAAGAC
CAATGACTTACAAGGCAGCTGTAGATCTTAGCCACTTTTTAAAAGAAAAGGGGGGACTGGAAGGGCTAAT
TCACTCCCAACGAAGACAAGATCTGCTTTTTGCTTGTACTGGGTCTCTCTGGTTAGACCAGATCTGAGCC
TGGGAGCTCTCTGGCTAACTAGGGAACCCACTGCTTAAGCCTCAATAAAGCTTGCCTTGAGTGCTTCAAG
TAGTGTGTGCCCGTCTGTTGTGTGACTCTGGTAACTAGAGATCCCTCAGACCCTTTTAGTCAGTGTGGAA
AATCTCTAGCAGTAGTAGTTCATGTCATCTTATTATTCAGTATTTATAACTTGCAAAGAAATGAATATCA
GAGAGTGAGAGGCCTTGACATTATAATAGATTTAGCAGGAATTGAACTAGGAGTGGAGCACACAGGCAAA
GTTCTAGAGCTCGCTGATCAGCCTCGACTGTGCCTTCTAGTTGCCAGCCATCTGTTGTTTGCCCCTCCCC
CGTGCCTTCCTTGACCCTGGAAGGTGCCACTCCCACTGTCCTTTCCTAATAAAATGAGGAAATTGCATCG
CATTGTCTGAGTAGGTGTCATTCTATTCTGGGGGGTGGGGTGGGGCAGGACAGCAAGGGGGAGGATTGGG
AAGACAATAGCAGGCATGCTGGGGATGCGGTGGGCTCTATGGCTTCTGAGGCGGAAAGAACCAGCTGGGG
GCGCGCCCCTCGAGGCCGCCATGGTCATAGCTGTTTGACGTCAGGTGGCACTTTTCGGGGAAATGTGCGC
GGAACCCCTATTTGTTTATTTTTCTAAATACATTCAAATATGTATCCGCTCACGAGACAATAACCCTGAT
AAATGCTTCAATAATATTGAAAAAGGAAGAGTATGAGTATTCAACATTTCCGTGTCGCCCTTATTCCCTT
TTTTGCGGCATTTTGCCTTCCTGTTTTTGCTCACCCAGAAACGCTGGTGAAAGTAAAAGATGCTGAAGAT
CAGTTGGGTGCACGAGTGGGTTACATCGAACTGGATCTCAACAGCGGTAAGATCCTTGAGAGTTTTCGCC
CCGAAGAACGTTTTCCAATGATGAGCACTTTTAAAGTTCTGCTATGTGGCGCGGTATTATCCCGTATTGA
CGCCGGGCAAGAGCAACTCGGTCGCCGCATACACTATTCTCAGAATGACTTGGTTGAGTACTCACCAGTC
ACAGAAAAGCATCTTACGGATGGCATGACAGTAAGAGAATTATGCAGTGCTGCCATAACCATGAGTGATA
ACACTGCGGCCAACTTACTTCTGACAACGATCGGAGGACCGAAGGAGCTAACCGCTTTTTTGCACAACAT
GGGGGATCATGTAACTCGCCTTGATCGTTGGGAACCGGAGCTGAATGAAGCCATACCAAACGACGAGCGT
GACACCACGATGCCTGTAGCAATGGCAACAACGTTGCGCAAACTATTAACTGGCGAACTACTTACTCTAG
CTTCCCGGCAACAATTAATAGACTGGATGGAGGCGGATAAAGTTGCAGGACCACTTCTGCGCTCGGCCCT
TCCGGCTGGCTGGTTTATTGCTGATAAATCTGGAGCCGGTGAGCGTGGGTCTCGCGGTATCATTGCAGCA
CTGGGGCCAGATGGTAAGCCCTCCCGTATCGTAGTTATCTACACGACGGGGAGTCAGGCAACTATGGATG
AACGAAATAGACAGATCGCTGAGATAGGTGCCTCACTGATTAAGCATTGGTAACTGTCAGACCAAGTTTA
CTCATATATACTTTAGATTGATTTAAAACTTCATTTTTAATTTAAAAGGATCTAGGTGAAGATCCTTTTT
GATAATCTCATGACCAAAATCCCTTAACGTGAGTTTTCGTTCCACTGAGCGTCAGACCCCGTAGAAAAGA
TCAAAGGATCTTCTTGAGATCCTTTTTTTCTGCGCGTAATCTGCTGCTTGCAAACAAAAAAACCACCGCT
ACCAGCGGTGGTTTGTTTGCCGGATCAAGAGCTACCAACTCTTTTTCCGAAGGTAACTGGCTTCAGCAGA
GCGCAGATACCAAATACTGTTCTTCTAGTGTAGCCGTAGTTAGGCCACCACTTCAAGAACTCTGTAGCAC
CGCCTACATACCTCGCTCTGCTAATCCTGTTACCAGTGGCTGCTGCCAGTGGCGATAAGTCGTGTCTTAC
CGGGTTGGACTCAAGACGATAGTTACCGGATAAGGCGCAGCGGTCGGGCTGAACGGGGGGTTCGTGCACA
CAGCCCAGCTTGGAGCGAACGACCTACACCGAACTGAGATACCTACAGCGTGAGCTATGAGAAAGCGCCA
CGCTTCCCGAAGGGAGAAAGGCGGACAGGTATCCGGTAAGCGGCAGGGTCGGAACAGGAGAGCGCACGAG
GGAGCTTCCAGGGGGAAACGCCTGGTATCTTTATAGTCCTGTCGGGTTTCGCCACCTCTGACTTGAGCGT
CGATTTTTGTGATGCTCGTCAGGGGGGCGGAGCCTATGGAAAAACGCCAGCAACGCGGCCTTTTTACGGT
TCTGGCCTTTTGCACGGACCGCCACTGCCAATTACCTGTGGTTTCATTTACTCTAAACCTGTGATTCCTC
TGAATTATTTTCATTTTAAAGAAATTGTATTTGTTAAATATGTACTACAAACTTAGTAGT
